Addgene plasmid #219177: SFFV-HOPX-Brd 234
Purpose: Transcription factor HOPX with a specific barcode assigned.
Depositing lab: Filipe Pereira. Depositing organization: Center for Neuroscience and Cell Biology, University of Coimbra. Publication: A combinatorial transcription factor screening platform for immune cell reprogramming. Kurochkin I, Altman AR, Caiado I, Pertiga-Cabral D, Halitzki E, Minaeva M, Zimmermannova O, Henriques-Oliveira L, Klein D, Nair M, Oliveira D, Cajal LR, Knittel R, Feick C, Ringner M, Martin M, Cirovic B, Pires CF, Rosa FF, Sitnicka E, Theis FJ, Pereira CF. Cell Syst. 2026 Jan 21;17(1):101457. doi: 10.1016/j.cels.2025.101457. Epub 2026 Jan 14. PubMed 41539305.
Backbone
  Vector backbone: SFFV-MCS
  Backbone size w/o insert (bp): 6638
  Vector type: Lentiviral
Growth in bacteria
  Bacterial resistance: Ampicillin, 100 μg/mL
  Growth temperature: 37°C
  Growth strain: NEB Stable
  Copy number: High Copy
Gene/Insert
  Gene/Insert name: HOPX
  Species: H. sapiens (human)
  Insert size (bp): 222
  Entrez Gene: HOPX (a.k.a. CAMEO, HOD, HOP, LAGY, NECC1, OB1, SMAP31, TOTO)
  Promoter: The spleen focus-forming virus (SFFV) promoter
  Cloning method: Restriction Enzyme; 5′ cloning site Bsp119I (not destroyed); 3′ cloning site BstHI (not destroyed)
Terms and licenses: Academic/Nonprofit Terms; Industry Terms: Not Available to Industry
Depositor comments: Barcode sequence cloned into XbaI restriction site. Design of plasmid is as follows: SFFV-[TF sequence]-WPRE-[Barcode sequence].
How to cite: SFFV-HOPX-Brd 234 was a gift from Filipe Pereira (Addgene plasmid # 219177 ; http://n2t.net/addgene:219177 ; RRID:Addgene_219177)
