[The description below was written by a language model from this plasmid's Addgene catalogue record and pLannotate feature annotations shown in this document.]
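Description:
SFFV-HOPX-Brd 234 is a lentiviral transfer plasmid built on the SFFV-MCS backbone for delivering and constitutively expressing human HOPX in mammalian cells. It is propagated in E. coli through a high-copy ColE1/pUC-type origin with ampicillin selection (AmpR), and also retains pBluescript-derived remnants such as an f1 origin, lacZα and lac promoter fragments, and T7/T3 promoters. The viral portion has a third-generation, self-inactivating layout. An RSV promoter drives a truncated HIV-1 5' LTR, followed by the Ψ packaging signal with a partial gag sequence, the Rev response element for Rev-dependent nuclear export of the genomic RNA, and the cPPT/CTS element. The cassette ends in a ΔU3 3' LTR, which silences LTR promoter activity after integration, followed by an SV40 polyadenylation signal and SV40 origin sequence. No mammalian selection marker or fluorescent reporter appears in the feature table.

The payload is the short HOPX coding sequence (about 220 bp), encoding an atypical homeodomain protein that does not bind DNA. It is cloned between flanking multiple-cloning-site fragments downstream of the spleen focus-forming virus (SFFV) promoter, a strong promoter commonly used in haematopoietic cells. A WPRE follows the insert to enhance transcript stability and expression. The short woodchuck hepatitis virus S protein fragment annotated just upstream probably reflects flanking WPRE-derived sequence. According to the depositor, a construct-specific barcode sits in an XbaI site after the WPRE, giving the order SFFV–TF–WPRE–barcode. The barcode is not annotated in the feature table. Its position inside the transcribed, integrated region would allow the delivered factor to be identified by sequencing. The plasmid belongs to a barcoded transcription factor collection made for combinatorial screening in immune cell reprogramming.
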