Features (pLannotate 1.2.2; 29 found; start..end, strand, type, name):
     94..112     -  promoter       T7 promoter: promoter for bacteriophage T7 RNA polymerase
    120..275     +  CDS            lacZα (fragment): LacZα fragment of β-galactosidase; lacZ fragment
    280..708     +  rep_origin     f1 ori (sequence partly withheld): f1 bacteriophage origin of replication; arrow indicates direction of (+) strand synthesis
    761..865     +  promoter       AmpR promoter: bla
    866..1726    +  CDS            AmpR: β-lactamase; bla; confers resistance to ampicillin, carbenicillin, and related antibiotics
   1897..2485    +  rep_origin     ori: high-copy-number ColE1/pMB1/pBR322/pUC origin of replication
   2668..2760    +  CDS            lacI (fragment): lac repressor; lacI; The lac repressor binds to the lac operator to inhibit transcription in E. coli. This inhibition can be relieved by adding lactose or isopropyl-β-D-thiogalactopyranoside (IPTG).
   2773..2794    +  protein_bind   CAP binding site: CAP binding activates transcription in the presence of cAMP. E. coli catabolite activator protein
   2809..2839    +  promoter       lac promoter: promoter for the E. coli lac operon
   2847..2863    +  protein_bind   lac operator: The lac repressor binds to the lac operator to inhibit transcription in E. coli. This inhibition can be relieved by adding lactose or isopropyl-β-D-thiogalactopyranoside (IPTG). lac repressor encoded by lacI
   2908..2926    +  promoter       T3 promoter: promoter for bacteriophage T3 RNA polymerase
   2954..3180    +  promoter       RSV promoter: Rous sarcoma virus enhancer/promoter
   3181..3361    +  LTR            5' LTR (truncated): truncated 5' long terminal repeat (LTR) from HIV-1
   3408..3533    +  misc_feature   HIV-1 Ψ: packaging signal of human immunodeficiency virus type 1
   3517..3880    +  CDS            HIV-1 gag (fragment): gag protein from human immunodeficiency virus 1; gag
   4026..4259    +  misc_feature   RRE: The Rev response element (RRE) of HIV-1 allows for Rev-dependent mRNA export from the nucleus to the cytoplasm.
   4636..4736    +  CDS            Rev (fragment): human immunodeficiency virus 1 (HIV-1) Rev protein; rev; enhances nuclear export of unspliced and incompletely spliced viral mRNAs
   4755..4872    +  misc_feature   cPPT/CTS: central polypurine tract and central termination sequence of HIV-1
   4906..5307    +  promoter       SFFV promoter: spleen focus-forming virus long terminal repeat (LTR) promoter
   5317..5340    +  misc_feature   MCS (fragment): pBluescript multiple cloning site
   5365..5583    +  CDS            HOPX: HOP_HUMAN - Also known as HOD, HOP, LAGY, NECC1, OB1. Experimental evidence at protein level: Swiss-Prot protein existence level 1. Atypical homeodomain protein which does not bind DNA and is required to modulate cardiac growth and development. Acts via its interaction with SRF, thereby modulating the expression of SRF- dependent cardiac-specific genes and cardiac development. Prevents SRF- dependent transcription either by inhibiting SRF binding to DNA or by recruiting histone deacetylase (HDAC) proteins that prevent transcription by SRF. Overexpression causes cardiac hypertrophy (By similari
   5594..5619    +  misc_feature   MCS (fragment): pBluescript multiple cloning site
   5619..5678    +  CDS            S (fragment): HBSAG_WHV6 - Experimental evidence at transcript level: Swiss-Prot protein existence level 2. The middle envelope protein plays an important role in the budding of the virion. It is involved in the induction of budding in a nucleocapsid independent way. In this process the majority of envelope proteins bud to form subviral lipoprotein particles of 22 nm of diameter that do not contain a nucleocapsid (By similarity). From Woodchuck hepatitis B virus (isolate w64/pWS23) (WHV).
   5810..6213    +  misc_feature   WPRE: woodchuck hepatitis virus posttranscriptional regulatory element
   6271..6330    +  CDS            nef (fragment): NEF_HV1Z2 - Experimental evidence at protein level: Swiss-Prot protein existence level 1. Extracellular Nef protein targets CD4(+) T-lymphocytes for apoptosis by interacting with CXCR4 surface receptors. From Human immunodeficiency virus type 1 group M subtype D (isolate Z2/CDC-Z34) (HIV-1).
   6332..6565    +  LTR            3' LTR (ΔU3): self-inactivating 3' long terminal repeat (LTR) from HIV-1
   6637..6758    +  polyA_signal   SV40 poly(A) signal: SV40 polyadenylation signal
   6777..6798    +  rep_origin     SV40 ori (fragment): SV40 origin of replication
   6798..73      +  rep_origin     SV40 ori (across the origin): SV40 origin of replication
>Addgene plasmid #219177 | SFFV-HOPX-Brd 234 | addgene full sequence | sequence record 448961 | Addgene NGS Result
ATTTATGCAGAGGCCGAGGCCGCCTCGGCCTCTGAGCTATTCCAGAAGTAGTGAGGAGGCTTTTTTGGAG
GCCTAGGGACGTACCCAATTCGCCCTATAGTGAGTCGTATTACGCGCGCTCACTGGCCGTCGTTTTACAA
CGTCGTGACTGGGAAAACCCTGGCGTTACCCAACTTAATCGCCTTGCAGCACATCCCCCTTTCGCCAGCT
GGCGTAATAGCGAAGAGGCCCGCACCGATCGCCCTTCCCAACAGTTGCGCAGCCTGAATGGCGAATGGG
[124 nt withheld, positions 280-403]
C
[91 nt withheld, positions 405-495]
A
[49 nt withheld, positions 497-545]
CCTTTGACGTTGGAGTCCACGTTCTTT
[37 nt withheld, positions 573-609]
ACCCTATCTCGGTCTATTCTTTTGATTTATAAGGGATTTTGCCGATTTCGGCCTATTGGTTAAAAAATGA
GCTGATTTAACAAAAATTTAACGCGAATTTTAACAAAATATTAACGCTTACAATTTAGGTGGCACTTTTC
GGGGAAATGTGCGCGGAACCCCTATTTGTTTATTTTTCTAAATACATTCAAATATGTATCCGCTCATGAG
ACAATAACCCTGATAAATGCTTCAATAATATTGAAAAAGGAAGAGTATGAGTATTCAACATTTCCGTGTC
GCCCTTATTCCCTTTTTTGCGGCATTTTGCCTTCCTGTTTTTGCTCACCCAGAAACGCTGGTGAAAGTAA
AAGATGCTGAAGATCAGTTGGGTGCACGAGTGGGTTACATCGAACTGGATCTCAACAGCGGTAAGATCCT
TGAGAGTTTTCGCCCCGAAGAACGTTTTCCAATGATGAGCACTTTTAAAGTTCTGCTATGTGGCGCGGTA
TTATCCCGTATTGACGCCGGGCAAGAGCAACTCGGTCGCCGCATACACTATTCTCAGAATGACTTGGTTG
AGTACTCACCAGTCACAGAAAAGCATCTTACGGATGGCATGACAGTAAGAGAATTATGCAGTGCTGCCAT
AACCATGAGTGATAACACTGCGGCCAACTTACTTCTGACAACGATCGGAGGACCGAAGGAGCTAACCGCT
TTTTTGCACAACATGGGGGATCATGTAACTCGCCTTGATCGTTGGGAACCGGAGCTGAATGAAGCCATAC
CAAACGACGAGCGTGACACCACGATGCCTGTAGCAATGGCAACAACGTTGCGCAAACTATTAACTGGCGA
ACTACTTACTCTAGCTTCCCGGCAACAATTAATAGACTGGATGGAGGCGGATAAAGTTGCAGGACCACTT
CTGCGCTCGGCCCTTCCGGCTGGCTGGTTTATTGCTGATAAATCTGGAGCCGGTGAGCGTGGGTCTCGCG
GTATCATTGCAGCACTGGGGCCAGATGGTAAGCCCTCCCGTATCGTAGTTATCTACACGACGGGGAGTCA
GGCAACTATGGATGAACGAAATAGACAGATCGCTGAGATAGGTGCCTCACTGATTAAGCATTGGTAACTG
TCAGACCAAGTTTACTCATATATACTTTAGATTGATTTAAAACTTCATTTTTAATTTAAAAGGATCTAGG
TGAAGATCCTTTTTGATAATCTCATGACCAAAATCCCTTAACGTGAGTTTTCGTTCCACTGAGCGTCAGA
CCCCGTAGAAAAGATCAAAGGATCTTCTTGAGATCCTTTTTTTCTGCGCGTAATCTGCTGCTTGCAAACA
AAAAAACCACCGCTACCAGCGGTGGTTTGTTTGCCGGATCAAGAGCTACCAACTCTTTTTCCGAAGGTAA
CTGGCTTCAGCAGAGCGCAGATACCAAATACTGTTCTTCTAGTGTAGCCGTAGTTAGGCCACCACTTCAA
GAACTCTGTAGCACCGCCTACATACCTCGCTCTGCTAATCCTGTTACCAGTGGCTGCTGCCAGTGGCGAT
AAGTCGTGTCTTACCGGGTTGGACTCAAGACGATAGTTACCGGATAAGGCGCAGCGGTCGGGCTGAACGG
GGGGTTCGTGCACACAGCCCAGCTTGGAGCGAACGACCTACACCGAACTGAGATACCTACAGCGTGAGCT
ATGAGAAAGCGCCACGCTTCCCGAAGGGAGAAAGGCGGACAGGTATCCGGTAAGCGGCAGGGTCGGAACA
GGAGAGCGCACGAGGGAGCTTCCAGGGGGAAACGCCTGGTATCTTTATAGTCCTGTCGGGTTTCGCCACC
TCTGACTTGAGCGTCGATTTTTGTGATGCTCGTCAGGGGGGCGGAGCCTATGGAAAAACGCCAGCAACGC
GGCCTTTTTACGGTTCCTGGCCTTTTGCTGGCCTTTTGCTCACATGTTCTTTCCTGCGTTATCCCCTGAT
TCTGTGGATAACCGTATTACCGCCTTTGAGTGAGCTGATACCGCTCGCCGCAGCCGAACGACCGAGCGCA
GCGAGTCAGTGAGCGAGGAAGCGGAAGAGCGCCCAATACGCAAACCGCCTCTCCCCGCGCGTTGGCCGAT
TCATTAATGCAGCTGGCACGACAGGTTTCCCGACTGGAAAGCGGGCAGTGAGCGCAACGCAATTAATGTG
AGTTAGCTCACTCATTAGGCACCCCAGGCTTTACACTTTATGCTTCCGGCTCGTATGTTGTGTGGAATTG
TGAGCGGATAACAATTTCACACAGGAAACAGCTATGACCATGATTACGCCAAGCGCGCAATTAACCCTCA
CTAAAGGGAACAAAAGCTGGAGCTGCAAGCTTAATGTAGTCTTATGCAATACTCTTGTAGTCTTGCAACA
TGGTAACGATGAGTTAGCAACATGCCTTACAAGGAGAGAAAAAGCACCGTGCATGCCGATTGGTGGAAGT
AAGGTGGTACGATCGTGCCTTATTAGGAAGGCAACAGACGGGTCTGACATGGATTGGACGAACCACTGAA
TTGCCGCATTGCAGAGATATTGTATTTAAGTGCCTAGCTCGATACATAAACGGGTCTCTCTGGTTAGACC
AGATCTGAGCCTGGGAGCTCTCTGGCTAACTAGGGAACCCACTGCTTAAGCCTCAATAAAGCTTGCCTTG
AGTGCTTCAAGTAGTGTGTGCCCGTCTGTTGTGTGACTCTGGTAACTAGAGATCCCTCAGACCCTTTTAG
TCAGTGTGGAAAATCTCTAGCAGTGGCGCCCGAACAGGGACTTGAAAGCGAAAGGGAAACCAGAGGAGCT
CTCTCGACGCAGGACTCGGCTTGCTGAAGCGCGCACGGCAAGAGGCGAGGGGCGGCGACTGGTGAGTACG
CCAAAAATTTTGACTAGCGGAGGCTAGAAGGAGAGAGATGGGTGCGAGAGCGTCAGTATTAAGCGGGGGA
GAATTAGATCGCGATGGGAAAAAATTCGGTTAAGGCCAGGGGGAAAGAAAAAATATAAATTAAAACATAT
AGTATGGGCAAGCAGGGAGCTAGAACGATTCGCAGTTAATCCTGGCCTGTTAGAAACATCAGAAGGCTGT
AGACAAATACTGGGACAGCTACAACCATCCCTTCAGACAGGATCAGAAGAACTTAGATCATTATATAATA
CAGTAGCAACCCTCTATTGTGTGCATCAAAGGATAGAGATAAAAGACACCAAGGAAGCTTTAGACAAGAT
AGAGGAAGAGCAAAACAAAAGTAAGACCACCGCACAGCAAGCGGCCGCTGATCTTCAGACCTGGAGGAGG
AGATATGAGGGACAATTGGAGAAGTGAATTATATAAATATAAAGTAGTAAAAATTGAACCATTAGGAGTA
GCACCCACCAAGGCAAAGAGAAGAGTGGTGCAGAGAGAAAAAAGAGCAGTGGGAATAGGAGCTTTGTTCC
TTGGGTTCTTGGGAGCAGCAGGAAGCACTATGGGCGCAGCGTCAATGACGCTGACGGTACAGGCCAGACA
ATTATTGTCTGGTATAGTGCAGCAGCAGAACAATTTGCTGAGGGCTATTGAGGCGCAACAGCATCTGTTG
CAACTCACAGTCTGGGGCATCAAGCAGCTCCAGGCAAGAATCCTGGCTGTGGAAAGATACCTAAAGGATC
AACAGCTCCTGGGGATTTGGGGTTGCTCTGGAAAACTCATTTGCACCACTGCTGTGCCTTGGAATGCTAG
TTGGAGTAATAAATCTCTGGAACAGATTTGGAATCACACGACCTGGATGGAGTGGGACAGAGAAATTAAC
AATTACACAAGCTTAATACACTCCTTAATTGAAGAATCGCAAAACCAGCAAGAAAAGAATGAACAAGAAT
TATTGGAATTAGATAAATGGGCAAGTTTGTGGAATTGGTTTAACATAACAAATTGGCTGTGGTATATAAA
ATTATTCATAATGATAGTAGGAGGCTTGGTAGGTTTAAGAATAGTTTTTGCTGTACTTTCTATAGTGAAT
AGAGTTAGGCAGGGATATTCACCATTATCGTTTCAGACCCACCTCCCAACCCCGAGGGGACCCGACAGGC
CCGAAGGAATAGAAGAAGAAGGTGGAGAGAGAGACAGAGACAGATCCATTCGATTAGTGAACGGATCTCG
ACGGTATCGGTTAACTTTTAAAAGAAAAGGGGGGATTGGGGGGTACAGTGCAGGGGAAAGAATAGTAGAC
ATAATAGCAACAGACATACAAACTAAAGAATTACAAAAACAAATTACAAAAATTCAAAATTTTATCGATC
ACGAGACTAGCCTCGAGCTGGCTGCAGTAACGCCATTTTGCAAGGCATGGAAAAATACCAAACCAAGAAT
AGAGAAGTTCAGATCAAGGGCGGGTACATGAAAATAGCTAACGTTGGGCCAAACAGGATATCTGCGGTGA
GCAGTTTCGGCCCCGGCCCGGGGCCAAGAACAGATGGTCACCGCAGTTTCGGCCCCGGCCCGAGGCCAAG
AACAGATGGTCCCCAGATATGGCCCAACCCTCAGCAGTTTCTTAAGACCCATCAGATGTTTCCAGGCTCC
CCCAAGGACCTGAAATGACCCTGCGCCTTATTTGAATTAACCAATCAGCCTGCTTCTCGCTTCTGTTCGC
GCGCTTCTGCTTCCCGAGCTCTATAAAAGAGCTCACAACCCCTCACTCGGCGCGCCAGTCCTCCGACAGA
CTGAGTCGGCCGGTCGAATCAAGCTTATCGATACCGTCGACGGATCCGCTAGCCCGCGGTTCGAAATGTC
GGCGGAGACCGCGAGCGGCCCCACAGAGGACCAGGTGGAAATCCTGGAGTACAACTTCAACAAGGTCGAC
AAGCACCCGGATTCCACCACGCTGTGCCTCATCGCGGCCGAGGCAGGCCTTTCCGAGGAGGAGACCCAGA
AATGGTTTAAGCAGCGCCTGGCAAAGTGGCGGCGCTCAGAAGGCCTGCCCTCAGAGTGCAGATCCGTCAT
AGACTAAACCGGTCGGATCCCCCGGGCTGCAGGAATTCGAGCATCTTACCGCCATTTATTCCCATATTTG
TTCTGTTTTTCTTGATTTGGGTATACATTTAAATGTTAATAAAACAAAATGGTGGGGCAATCATTTACAT
TTTTAGGGATATGTAATTACTAGTTCAGGTGTATTGCCACAAGACAAACATGTTAAGAAACTTTCCCGTT
ATTTACGCTCTGTTCCTGTTAATCAACCTCTGGATTACAAAATTTGTGAAAGATTGACTGATATTCTTAA
CTATGTTGCTCCTTTTACGCTGTGTGGATATGCTGCTTTAATGCCTCTGTATCATGCTATTGCTTCCCGT
ACGGCTTTCGTTTTCTCCTCCTTGTATAAATCCTGGTTGCTGTCTCTTTATGAGGAGTTGTGGCCCGTTG
TCCGTCAACGTGGCGTGGTGTGCTCTGTGTTTGCTGACGCAACCCCCACTGGCTGGGGCATTGCCACCAC
CTGTCAACTCCTTTCTGGGACTTTCGCTTTCCCCCTCCCGATCGCCACGGCAGAACTCATCGCCGCCTGC
CTTGCCCGCTGCTGGACAGGGGCTAGGTTGCTGGGCACTGATAATTCCGTGGTGTTGTCGGGGAAGCTGA
CGTCCTTTGCAATTCGATATCAAGCTGTACCTTCTAGATGTACAAGGATTGGAGCGCTTCTAGACCAATG
ACTTACAAGGCAGCTGTAGATCTTAGCCACTTTTTAAAAGAAAAGGGGGGACTGGAAGGGCTAATTCACT
CCCAACGAAGACAAGATCTGCTTTTTGCTTGTACTGGGTCTCTCTGGTTAGACCAGATCTGAGCCTGGGA
GCTCTCTGGCTAACTAGGGAACCCACTGCTTAAGCCTCAATAAAGCTTGCCTTGAGTGCTTCAAGTAGTG
TGTGCCCGTCTGTTGTGTGACTCTGGTAACTAGAGATCCCTCAGACCCTTTTAGTCAGTGTGGAAAATCT
CTAGCAGTAGTAGTTCATGTCATCTTATTATTCAGTATTTATAACTTGCAAAGAAATGAATATCAGAGAG
TGAGAGGAACTTGTTTATTGCAGCTTATAATGGTTACAAATAAAGCAATAGCATCACAAATTTCACAAAT
AAAGCATTTTTTTCACTGCATTCTAGTTGTGGTTTGTCCAAACTCATCAATGTATCTTATCATGTCTGGC
TCTAGCTATCCCGCCCCTAACTCCGCCCATCCCGCCCCTAACTCCGCCCAGTTCCGCCCATTCTCCGCCC
CATGGCTGACTAATTTTTTTT
