>Addgene plasmid #219177 | SFFV-HOPX-Brd 234 | depositor partial sequence | sequence record 428011 | TF ORF
ATGTCGGCGGAGACCGCGAGCGGCCCCACAGAGGACCAGGTGGAAATCCTGGAGTACAACTTCAACAAGG
TCGACAAGCACCCGGATTCCACCACGCTGTGCCTCATCGCGGCCGAGGCAGGCCTTTCCGAGGAGGAGAC
CCAGAAATGGTTTAAGCAGCGCCTGGCAAAGTGGCGGCGCTCAGAAGGCCTGCCCTCAGAGTGCAGATCC
GTCATAGACTAA
