>Addgene plasmid #219177 | SFFV-HOPX-Brd 234 | depositor partial sequence | sequence record 428012 | Barcode sequence
TGTACAAGGATTGGAGCGCT
